>Addgene plasmid #191862 | pHR-Hsp-eGFP-PGK-mCherry | addgene full sequence | sequence record 376584 | Addgene NGS Result
TCCTCCGGAGGCCCGGCATTCTGCACGCTTCAAAAGCGCACGTCTGCCGCGCTGTTCTCCTCTTCCTCAT
CTCCGGGCCTTTCGACCTGCAGCCCAAGCTTACCATGGTGAGCAAGGGCGAGGAGGATAACATGGCCATC
ATCAAGGAGTTCATGCGCTTCAAGGTGCACATGGAGGGCTCCGTGAACGGCCACGAGTTCGAGATCGAGG
GCGAGGGCGAGGGCCGCCCCTACGAGGGCACCCAGACCGCCAAGCTGAAGGTGACCAAGGGTGGCCCCCT
GCCCTTCGCCTGGGACATCCTGTCCCCTCAGTTCATGTACGGCTCCAAGGCCTACGTGAAGCACCCCGCC
GACATCCCCGACTACTTGAAGCTGTCCTTCCCCGAGGGCTTCAAGTGGGAGCGCGTGATGAACTTCGAGG
ACGGCGGCGTGGTGACCGTGACCCAGGACTCCTCCCTGCAGGACGGCGAGTTCATCTACAAGGTGAAGCT
GCGCGGCACCAACTTCCCCTCCGACGGCCCCGTAATGCAGAAGAAGACCATGGGCTGGGAGGCCTCCTCC
GAGCGGATGTACCCCGAGGACGGCGCCCTGAAGGGCGAGATCAAGCAGAGGCTGAAGCTGAAGGACGGCG
GCCACTACGACGCTGAGGTCAAGACCACCTACAAGGCCAAGAAGCCCGTGCAGCTGCCCGGCGCCTACAA
CGTCAACATCAAGTTGGACATCACCTCCCACAACGAGGACTACACCATCGTGGAACAGTACGAACGCGCC
GAGGGCCGCCACTCCACCGGCGGCATGGACGAGCTGTACAAGTAAAGCGGCCGCGACTCTAGAGTCGACC
TGCAGGCATGCAAGCTTGCAGGCATGCAAGCTTGATATCAAGCTTATCGATAATCAACCTCTGGATTACA
AAATTTGTGAAAGATTGACTGGTATTCTTAACTATGTTGCTCCTTTTACGCTATGTGGATACGCTGCTTT
AATGCCTTTGTATCATGCTATTGCTTCCCGTATGGCTTTCATTTTCTCCTCCTTGTATAAATCCTGGTTG
CTGTCTCTTTATGAGGAGTTGTGGCCCGTTGTCAGGCAACGTGGCGTGGTGTGCACTGTGTTTGCTGACG
CAACCCCCACTGGTTGGGGCATTGCCACCACCTGTCAGCTCCTTTCCGGGACTTTCGCTTTCCCCCTCCC
TATTGCCACGGCGGAACTCATCGCCGCCTGCCTTGCCCGCTGCTGGACAGGGGCTCGGCTGTTGGGCACT
GACAATTCCGTGGTGTTGTCGGGGAAATCATCGTCCTTTCCTTGGCTGCTCGCCTGTGTTGCCACCTGGA
TTCTGCGCGGGACGTCCTTCTGCTACGTCCCTTCGGCCCTCAATCCAGCGGACCTTCCTTCCCGCGGCCT
GCTGCCGGCTCTGCGGCCTCTTCCGCGTCTTCGCCTTCGCCCTCAGACGAGTCGGATCTCCCTTTGGGCC
GCCTCCCCGCATCGATACCGTCGACCTCGAGGGAATTAATTCGAGCTCGGTACCTTTAAGACCAATGACT
TACAAGGCAGCTGTAGATCTTAGCCACTTTTTAAAAGAAAAGGGGGGACTGGAAGGGCTAATTCACTCCC
AACGAAGACAAGATCTGCTTTTTGCTTGTACTGGGTCTCTCTGGTTAGACCAGATCTGAGCCTGGGAGCT
CTCTGGCTAACTAGGGAACCCACTGCTTAAGCCTCAATAAAGCTTGCCTTGAGTGCTTCAAGTAGTGTGT
GCCCGTCTGTTGTGTGACTCTGGTAACTAGAGATCCCTCAGACCCTTTTAGTCAGTGTGGAAAATCTCTA
GCAGCATCTAGAATTAATTCCGTGTATTCTATAGTGTCACCTAAATCGTATGTGTATGATACATAAGGTT
ATGTATTAATTGTAGCCGCGTTCTAACGACAATATGTACAAGCCTAATTGTGTAGCATCTGGCTTACTGA
AGCAGACCCTATCATCTCTCTCGTAAACTGCCGTCAGAGTCGGTTTGGTTGGACGAACCTTCTGAGTTTC
TGGTAACGCCGTCCCGCACCCGGAAATGGTCAGCGAACCAATCAGCAGGGTCATCGCTAGCCAGATCCTC
TACGCCGGACGCATCGTGGCCGGCATCACCGGCGCCACAGGTGCGGTTGCTGGCGCCTATATCGCCGACA
TCACCGATGGGGAAGATCGGGCTCGCCACTTCGGGCTCATGAGCGCTTGTTTCGGCGTGGGTATGGTGGC
AGGCCCCGTGGCCGGGGGACTGTTGGGCGCCATCTCCTTGCATGCACCATTCCTTGCGGCGGCGGTGCTC
AACGGCCTCAACCTACTACTGGGCTGCTTCCTAATGCAGGAGTCGCATAAGGGAGAGCGTCGAATGGTGC
ACTCTCAGTACAATCTGCTCTGATGCCGCATAGTTAAGCCAGCCCCGACACCCGCCAACACCCGCTGACG
CGCCCTGACGGGCTTGTCTGCTCCCGGCATCCGCTTACAGACAAGCTGTGACCGTCTCCGGGAGCTGCAT
GTGTCAGAGGTTTTCACCGTCATCACCGAAACGCGCGAGACGAAAGGGCCTCGTGATACGCCTATTTTTA
TAGGTTAATGTCATGATAATAATGGTTTCTTAGACGTCAGGTGGCACTTTTCGGGGAAATGTGCGCGGAA
CCCCTATTTGTTTATTTTTCTAAATACATTCAAATATGTATCCGCTCATGAGACAATAACCCTGATAAAT
GCTTCAATAATATTGAAAAAGGAAGAGTATGAGTATTCAACATTTCCGTGTCGCCCTTATTCCCTTTTTT
GCGGCATTTTGCCTTCCTGTTTTTGCTCACCCAGAAACGCTGGTGAAAGTAAAAGATGCTGAAGATCAGT
TGGGTGCACGAGTGGGTTACATCGAACTGGATCTCAACAGCGGTAAGATCCTTGAGAGTTTTCGCCCCGA
AGAACGTTTTCCAATGATGAGCACTTTTAAAGTTCTGCTATGTGGCGCGGTATTATCCCGTATTGACGCC
GGGCAAGAGCAACTCGGTCGCCGCATACACTATTCTCAGAATGACTTGGTTGAGTACTCACCAGTCACAG
AAAAGCATCTTACGGATGGCATGACAGTAAGAGAATTATGCAGTGCTGCCATAACCATGAGTGATAACAC
TGCGGCCAACTTACTTCTGACAACGATCGGAGGACCGAAGGAGCTAACCGCTTTTTTGCACAACATGGGG
GATCATGTAACTCGCCTTGATCGTTGGGAACCGGAGCTGAATGAAGCCATACCAAACGACGAGCGTGACA
CCACGATGCCTGTAGCAATGGCAACAACGTTGCGCAAACTATTAACTGGCGAACTACTTACTCTAGCTTC
CCGGCAACAATTAATAGACTGGATGGAGGCGGATAAAGTTGCAGGACCACTTCTGCGCTCGGCCCTTCCG
GCTGGCTGGTTTATTGCTGATAAATCTGGAGCCGGTGAGCGTGGGTCTCGCGGTATCATTGCAGCACTGG
GGCCAGATGGTAAGCCCTCCCGTATCGTAGTTATCTACACGACGGGGAGTCAGGCAACTATGGATGAACG
AAATAGACAGATCGCTGAGATAGGTGCCTCACTGATTAAGCATTGGTAACTGTCAGACCAAGTTTACTCA
TATATACTTTAGATTGATTTAAAACTTCATTTTTAATTTAAAAGGATCTAGGTGAAGATCCTTTTTGATA
ATCTCATGACCAAAATCCCTTAACGTGAGTTTTCGTTCCACTGAGCGTCAGACCCCGTAGAAAAGATCAA
AGGATCTTCTTGAGATCCTTTTTTTCTGCGCGTAATCTGCTGCTTGCAAACAAAAAAACCACCGCTACCA
GCGGTGGTTTGTTTGCCGGATCAAGAGCTACCAACTCTTTTTCCGAAGGTAACTGGCTTCAGCAGAGCGC
AGATACCAAATACTGTTCTTCTAGTGTAGCCGTAGTTAGGCCACCACTTCAAGAACTCTGTAGCACCGCC
TACATACCTCGCTCTGCTAATCCTGTTACCAGTGGCTGCTGCCAGTGGCGATAAGTCGTGTCTTACCGGG
TTGGACTCAAGACGATAGTTACCGGATAAGGCGCAGCGGTCGGGCTGAACGGGGGGTTCGTGCACACAGC
CCAGCTTGGAGCGAACGACCTACACCGAACTGAGATACCTACAGCGTGAGCTATGAGAAAGCGCCACGCT
TCCCGAAGGGAGAAAGGCGGACAGGTATCCGGTAAGCGGCAGGGTCGGAACAGGAGAGCGCACGAGGGAG
CTTCCAGGGGGAAACGCCTGGTATCTTTATAATCCTGTCGGGTTTCGCCACCTCTGACTTGAGCGTCGAT
TTTTGTGATGCTCGTCAGGGGGGCGGAGCCTATGGAAAAACGCCAGCAACGCGGCCTTTTTACGGTTCCT
GGCCTTTTGCTGGCCTTTTGCTCACATGTTCTTTCCTGCGTTATCCCCTGATTCTGTGGATAACCGTATT
ACCGCCTTTGAGTGAGCTGATACCGCTCGCCGCAGCCGAACGACCGAGCGCAGCGAGTCAGTGAGCGAGG
AAGCGGAAGAGCGCCCAATACGCAAACCGCCTCTCCCCGCGCGTTGGCCGATTCATTAATGCAGCTGTGG
AATGTGTGTCAGTTAGGGTGTGGAAAGTCCCCAGGCTCCCCAGCAGGCAGAAGTATGCAAAGCATGCATC
TCAATTAGTCAGCAACCAGGTGTGGAAAGTCCCCAGGCTCCCCAGCAGGCAGAAGTATGCAAAGCATGCA
TCTCAATTAGTCAGCAACCATAGTCCCGCCCCTAACTCCGCCCATCCCGCCCCTAACTCCGCCCAGTTCC
GCCCATTCTCCGCCCCATGGCTGACTAATTTTTTTTATTTATGCAGAGGCCGAGGCCGCCTCGGCCTCTG
AGCTATTCCAGAAGTAGTGAGGAGGCTTTTTTGGAGGCCTAGGCTTTTGCAAAAAGCTTGGACACAAGAC
AGGCTTGCGAGATATGTTTGAGAATACCACTTTATCCCGCGTCAGGGAGAGGCAGTGCGTAAAAAGACGC
GGACTCATGTGAAATACTGGTTTTTAGTGCGCCAGATCTCTATAATCTCGCGCAACCTATTTTCCCCTCG
AACACTTTTTAAGCCGTAGATAAACAGGCTGGGACACTTCACATGAGCGAAAAATACATCGTCACCTGGG
ACATGTTGCAGATCCATGCACGTAAACTCGCAAGCCGACTGATGCCTTCTGAACAATGGAAAGGCATTAT
TGCCGTAAGCCGTGGCGGTCTGTACCGGGTGCGTTACTGGCGCGTGAACTGGGTATTCGTCATGTCGATA
CCGTTTGTATTTCCAGCTACGATCACGACAACCAGCGCGAGCTTAAAGTGCTGAAACGCGCAGAAGGCGA
TGGCGAAGGCTTCATCGTTATTGATGACCTGGTGGATACCGGTGGTACTGCGGTTGCGATTCGTGAAATG
TATCCAAAAGCGCACTTTGTCACCATCTTCGCAAAACCGGCTGGTCGTCCGCTGGTTGATGACTATGTTG
TTGATATCCCGCAAGATACCTGGATTGAACAGCCGTGGGATATGGGCGTCGTATTCGTCCCGCCAATCTC
CGGTCGCTAATCTTTTCAACGCCTGGCACTGCCGGGCGTTGTTCTTTTTAACTTCAGGCGGGTTACAATA
GTTTCCAGTAAGTATTCTGGAGGCTGCATCCATGACACAGGCAAACCTGAGCGAAACCCTGTTCAAACCC
CGCTTTAAACATCCTGAAACCTCGACGCTAGTCCGCCGCTTTAATCACGGCGCACAACCGCCTGTGCAGT
CGGCCCTTGATGGTAAAACCATCCCTCACTGGTATCGCATGATTAACCGTCTGATGTGGATCTGGCGCGG
CATTGACCCACGCGAAATCCTCGACGTCCAGGCACGTATTGTGATGAGCGATGCCGAACGTACCGACGAT
GATTTATACGATACGGTGATTGGCTACCGTGGCGGCAACTGGATTTATGAGTGGGCCCCGGATCTTTGTG
AAGGAACCTTACTTCTGTGGTGTGACATAATTGGACAAACTACCTACAGAGATTTAAAGCTCTAAGGTAA
ATATAAAATTTTTAAGTGTATAATGTGTTAAACTACTGATTCTAATTGTTTGTGTATTTTAGATTCCAAC
CTATGGAACTGATGAATGGGAGCAGTGGTGGAATGCCTTTAATGAGGAAAACCTGTTTTGCTCAGAAGAA
ATGCCATCTAGTGATGATGAGGCTACTGCTGACTCTCAACATTCTACTCCTCCAAAAAAGAAGAGAAAGG
TAGAAGACCCCAAGGACTTTCCTTCAGAATTGCTAAGTTTTTTGAGTCATGCTGTGTTTAGTAATAGAAC
TCTTGCTTGCTTTGCTATTTACACCACAAAGGAAAAAGCTGCACTGCTATACAAGAAAATTATGGAAAAA
TATTCTGTAACCTTTATAAGTAGGCATAACAGTTATAATCATAACATACTGTTTTTTCTTACTCCACACA
GGCATAGAGTGTCTGCTATTAATAACTATGCTCAAAAATTGTGTACCTTTAGCTTTTTAATTTGTAAAGG
GGTTAATAAGGAATATTTGATGTATAGTGCCTTGACTAGAGATCATAATCAGCCATACCACATTTGTAGA
GGTTTTACTTGCTTTAAAAAACCTCCCACACCTCCCCCTGAACCTGAAACATAAAATGAATGCAATTGTT
GTTGTTAACTTGTTTATTGCAGCTTATAATGGTTACAAATAAAGCAATAGCATCACAAATTTCACAAATA
AAGCATTTTTTTCACTGCATTCTAGTTGTGGTTTGTCCAAACTCATCAATGTATCTTATCATGTCTGGAT
CAACTGGATAACTCAAGCTAACCAAAATCATCCCAAACTTCCCACCCCATACCCTATTACCACTGCCAAT
TACCTGTGGTTTCATTTACTCTAAACCTGTGATTCCTCTGAATTATTTTCATTTTAAAGAAATTGTATTT
GTTAAATATGTACTACAAACTTAGTAGTTGGAAGGGCTAATTCACTCCCAAAGAAGACAAGATATCCTTG
ATCTGTGGATCTACCACACACAAGGCTACTTCCCTGATTAGCAGAACTACACACCAGGGCCAGGGGTCAG
ATATCCACTGACCTTTGGATGGTGCTACAAGCTAGTACCAGTTGAGCCAGATAAGGTAGAAGAGGCCAAT
AAAGGAGAGAACACCAGCTTGTTACACCCTGTGAGCCTGCATGGGATGGATGACCCGGAGAGAGAAGTGT
TAGAGTGGAGGTTTGACAGCCGCCTAGCATTTCATCACGTGGCCCGAGAGCTGCATCCGGAGTACTTCAA
GAACTGCTGATATCGAGCTTGCTACAAGGGACTTTCCGCTGGGGACTTTCCAGGGAGGCGTGGCCTGGGC
GGGACTGGGGAGTGGCGAGCCCTCAGATCCTGCATATAAGCAGCTGCTTTTTGCCTGTACTGGGTCTCTC
TGGTTAGACCAGATCTGAGCCTGGGAGCTCTCTGGCTAACTAGGGAACCCACTGCTTAAGCCTCAATAAA
GCTTGCCTTGAGTGCTTCAAGTAGTGTGTGCCCGTCTGTTGTGTGACTCTGGTAACTAGAGATCCCTCAG
ACCCTTTTAGTCAGTGTGGAAAATCTCTAGCAGTGGCGCCCGAACAGGGACTTGAAAGCGAAAGGGAAAC
CAGAGGAGCTCTCTCGACGCAGGACTCGGCTTGCTGAAGCGCGCACGGCAAGAGGCGAGGGGCGGCGACT
GGTGAGTACGCCAAAAATTTTGACTAGCGGAGGCTAGAAGGAGAGAGATGGGTGCGAGAGCGTCAGTATT
AAGCGGGGGAGAATTAGATCGCGATGGGAAAAAATTCGGTTAAGGCCAGGGGGAAAGAAAAAATATAAAT
TAAAACATATAGTATGGGCAAGCAGGGAGCTAGAACGATTCGCAGTTAATCCTGGCCTGTTAGAAACATC
AGAAGGCTGTAGACAAATACTGGGACAGCTACAACCATCCCTTCAGACAGGATCAGAAGAACTTAGATCA
TTATATAATACAGTAGCAACCCTCTATTGTGTGCATCAAAGGATAGAGATAAAAGACACCAAGGAAGCTT
TAGACAAGATAGAGGAAGAGCAAAACAAAAGTAAGACCACCGCACAGCAAGCGGCCGGCCGCTGATCTTC
AGACCTGGAGGAGGAGATATGAGGGACAATTGGAGAAGTGAATTATATAAATATAAAGTAGTAAAAATTG
AACCATTAGGAGTAGCACCCACCAAGGCAAAGAGAAGAGTGGTGCAGAGAGAAAAAAGAGCAGTGGGAAT
AGGAGCTTTGTTCCTTGGGTTCTTGGGAGCAGCAGGAAGCACTATGGGCGCAGCGTCAATGACGCTGACG
GTACAGGCCAGACAATTATTGTCTGGTATAGTGCAGCAGCAGAACAATTTGCTGAGGGCTATTGAGGCGC
AACAGCATCTGTTGCAACTCACAGTCTGGGGCATCAAGCAGCTCCAGGCAAGAATCCTGGCTGTGGAAAG
ATACCTAAAGGATCAACAGCTCCTGGGGATTTGGGGTTGCTCTGGAAAACTCATTTGCACCACTGCTGTG
CCTTGGAATGCTAGTTGGAGTAATAAATCTCTGGAACAGATTTGGAATCACACGACCTGGATGGAGTGGG
ACAGAGAAATTAACAATTACACAAGCTTAATACACTCCTTAATTGAAGAATCGCAAAACCAGCAAGAAAA
GAATGAACAAGAATTATTGGAATTAGATAAATGGGCAAGTTTGTGGAATTGGTTTAACATAACAAATTGG
CTGTGGTATATAAAATTATTCATAATGATAGTAGGAGGCTTGGTAGGTTTAAGAATAGTTTTTGCTGTAC
TTTCTATAGTGAATAGAGTTAGGCAGGGATATTCACCATTATCGTTTCAGACCCACCTCCCAACCCCGAG
GGGACCCGACAGGCCCGAAGGAATAGAAGAAGAAGGTGGAGAGAGAGACAGAGACAGATCCATTCGATTA
GTGAACGGATCTCGACGGTATCGCCAAATGGCAGTATTCATCCACAATTTTAAAAGAAAAGGGGGGATTG
GGGGGTACAGTGCAGGGGAAAGAATAGTAGACATAATAGCAACAGACATACAAACTAAAGAATTACAAAA
ACAAATTACAAAAATTCAAAATTTTCGGGTTTATTACAGGGACAGCAGAGATCCAGTTTGGATCGATAAG
CTTGATATCGTCGAGGCGCGTCCTCAGAGCCAGCCGGGAGGAGCTAGAACCTTCCCCGCGTTTCTTTCAG
CAGCCCTGAGTCAGAGGCGGGCTGGCCTGGCATAGCCGCCCAGCCTCTCGGCTCACGGCCCGATCCGCCC
GAACCTTCTCCCGGGGTCAGCGCCGCGCTGCGCCGCCCGGCTGACTCAGCCCGGGCGGGCGGGCGGGAGG
CTCTCGACTGGGCGGGAAGGTGCGGGAAGGTTCGCGGCGGCGGGGTCGGGGAGGTGCAAAAGGATGAAAA
GCCCGTGGAAGCGGAGCTGAGCAGATCCGAGCCGGGCTGGCGGCAGAGAAACCGCAGGGAGAGCCTCACT
GCTGAGCGCCCCTCGACGGCGGAGCGGCAGCAGCCTCCGTGGCCTCCAGCATCCGACAAGAAGCTATGGT
GAGCAAGGGCGAGGAGCTGTTCACCGGGGTGGTGCCCATCCTGGTCGAGCTGGACGGCGACGTAAACGGC
CACAAGTTCAGCGTGTCCGGCGAGGGCGAGGGCGATGCCACCTACGGCAAGCTGACCCTGAAGTTCATCT
GCACCACCGGCAAGCTGCCCGTGCCCTGGCCCACCCTCGTGACCACCCTGACCTACGGCGTGCAGTGCTT
CAGCCGCTACCCCGACCACATGAAGCAGCACGACTTCTTCAAGTCCGCCATGCCCGAAGGCTACGTCCAG
GAGCGCACCATCTTCTTCAAGGACGACGGCAACTACAAGACCCGCGCCGAGGTGAAGTTCGAGGGCGACA
CCCTGGTGAACCGCATCGAGCTGAAGGGCATCGACTTCAAGGAGGACGGCAACATCCTGGGGCACAAGCT
GGAGTACAACTACAACAGCCACAACGTCTATATCATGGCCGACAAGCAGAAGAACGGCATCAAGGTGAAC
TTCAAGATCCGCCACAACATCGAGGACGGCAGCGTGCAGCTCGCCGACCACTACCAGCAGAACACCCCCA
TCGGCGACGGCCCCGTGCTGCTGCCCGACAACCACTACCTGAGCACCCAGTCCGCCCTGAGCAAAGACCC
CAACGAGAAGCGCGATCACATGGTCCTGCTGGAGTTCGTGACCGCCGCCGGGATCACTCTCGGCATGGAC
GAGCTGTACAAGTAATAGGTCGACGAATTCTACCGGGTAGGGGAGGCGCTTTTCCCAAGGCAGTCTGGAG
CATGCGCTTTAGCAGCCCCGCTGGGCACTTGGCGCTACACAAGTGGCCTCTGGCCTCGCACACATTCCAC
ATCCACCGGTAGGCGCCAACCGGCTCCGTTCTTTGGTGGCCCCTTCGCGCCACCTTCTACTCCTCCCCTA
GTCAGGAAGTTCCCCCCCGCCCCGCAGCTCGCGTCGTGCAGGACGTGACAAATGGAAGTAGCACGTCTCA
CTAGTCTCGTGCAGATGGACAGCACCGCTGAGCAATGGAAGCGGGTAGGCCTTTGGGGCAGCGGCCAATA
GCAGCTTTGCTCCTTCGCTTTCTGGGCTCAGAGGCTGGGAAGGGGTGGGTCCGGGGGCGGGCTCAGGGGC
GGGCTCAGGGGCGGGGCGGGCGCCCGAAGG
Features (pLannotate 1.2.2; 34 found; start..end, strand, type, name):
    105..812     +  CDS            mCherry: mCherry is a basic (constitutively fluorescent) red fluorescent protein published in 2004, derived from Discosoma sp.. It is reported to be a very rapidly-maturing monomer with low acid sensitivity.
    827..857     +  misc_feature   MCS (fragment): pUC18/19 multiple cloning site
    874..892     +  misc_feature   MCS (fragment): pBluescript multiple cloning site
    892..1480    +  misc_feature   WPRE: woodchuck hepatitis virus posttranscriptional regulatory element
   1481..1503    +  misc_feature   MCS (fragment): pBluescript multiple cloning site
   1520..1588    +  CDS            nef (fragment): NEF_HV1Z2 - Experimental evidence at protein level: Swiss-Prot protein existence level 1. Extracellular Nef protein targets CD4(+) T-lymphocytes for apoptosis by interacting with CXCR4 surface receptors. From Human immunodeficiency virus type 1 group M subtype D (isolate Z2/CDC-Z34) (HIV-1).
   1590..1823    +  LTR            3' LTR (ΔU3): self-inactivating 3' long terminal repeat (LTR) from HIV-1
   1848..1866    -  promoter       SP6 promoter: promoter for bacteriophage SP6 RNA polymerase
   2094..2373    +  CDS            TcR (fragment): tetracycline efflux protein; tet; confers resistance to tetracycline
   2374..2422    -  misc_feature   bom (fragment): basis of mobility region from pBR322
   2524..2559    -  CDS            rop (fragment): Rop protein, which maintains plasmids at low copy number; rop
   2654..2758    +  promoter       AmpR promoter: bla
   2759..3619    +  CDS            AmpR: β-lactamase; bla; confers resistance to ampicillin, carbenicillin, and related antibiotics
   3790..4378    +  rep_origin     ori: high-copy-number ColE1/pMB1/pBR322/pUC origin of replication
   4561..4617    +  CDS            lacI (fragment): lac repressor; lacI; The lac repressor binds to the lac operator to inhibit transcription in E. coli. This inhibition can be relieved by adding lactose or isopropyl-β-D-thiogalactopyranoside (IPTG).
   4624..4953    +  promoter       SV40 promoter: SV40 enhancer and early promoter
   5153..5272    +  CDS            gpt (fragment): XGPT_ECOLI - Also known as gpp, gxu. Experimental evidence at protein level: Swiss-Prot protein existence level 1. Purine salvage pathway enzyme that catalyzes the transfer of the ribosyl-5-phosphate group from 5-phospho-alpha-D-ribose 1- diphosphate (PRPP) to the N9 position of the 6-oxopurines guanine and xanthine to form the corresponding ribonucleotides GMP (guanosine 5'- monophosphate) and XMP (xanthosine 5'-monophosphate), with the release of PPi. To a lesser extent, also acts on hypoxanthine (PubMed:9100006, PubMed:3886014). Does not ribophosphorylate adenine (PubMed:3886014). From Esch
   5272..5607    +  CDS            gpt (fragment): XGPT_ECOLI - Also known as gpp, gxu. Experimental evidence at protein level: Swiss-Prot protein existence level 1. Purine salvage pathway enzyme that catalyzes the transfer of the ribosyl-5-phosphate group from 5-phospho-alpha-D-ribose 1- diphosphate (PRPP) to the N9 position of the 6-oxopurines guanine and xanthine to form the corresponding ribonucleotides GMP (guanosine 5'- monophosphate) and XMP (xanthosine 5'-monophosphate), with the release of PPi. To a lesser extent, also acts on hypoxanthine (PubMed:9100006, PubMed:3886014). Does not ribophosphorylate adenine (PubMed:3886014). From Esch
   5702..6007    +  CDS            frsA (fragment): FRSA_ECOLI - Also known as yafA. Experimental evidence at protein level: Swiss-Prot protein existence level 1. Catalyzes the hydrolysis of esters (PubMed:15808744). Displays esterase activity toward pNP-butyrate (PubMed:15808744). May stimulate mixed-acid fermentation by acting as a fermentation/respiration switch that down-regulates respiration and up- regulates fermentation rates (PubMed:15169777). From Escherichia coli (strain K12).
   6011..6085    +  CDS            small t antigen (fragment): SV40 (simian virus 40) small t antigen
   6087..6152    +  intron         small t intron: SV40 (simian virus 40) small t antigen intron
   6282..6302    +  CDS            SV40 NLS: nuclear localization signal of SV40 (simian virus 40) large T antigen
   6621..6704    +  CDS            large T antigen (fragment): large T antigen from SV40 (simian virus 40)
   6727..6861    +  polyA_signal   SV40 poly(A) signal: SV40 polyadenylation signal
   7028..7357    +  CDS            nef (fragment): NEF_HV1BR - Experimental evidence at protein level: Swiss-Prot protein existence level 1. Extracellular Nef protein targets CD4(+) T-lymphocytes for apoptosis by interacting with CXCR4 surface receptors (PubMed:14990729). From Human immunodeficiency virus type 1 group M subtype B (isolate BRU/LAI) (HIV-1).
   7405..7662    +  LTR            5' LTR (truncated): truncated 5' long terminal repeat (LTR) from HIV-1
   7709..7834    +  misc_feature   HIV-1 Ψ: packaging signal of human immunodeficiency virus type 1
   7818..8156    +  CDS            HIV-1 gag (fragment): gag protein from human immunodeficiency virus 1; gag
   8331..8564    +  misc_feature   RRE: The Rev response element (RRE) of HIV-1 allows for Rev-dependent mRNA export from the nucleus to the cytoplasm.
   8941..9041    +  CDS            Rev (fragment): human immunodeficiency virus 1 (HIV-1) Rev protein; rev; enhances nuclear export of unspliced and incompletely spliced viral mRNAs
   9078..9195    +  misc_feature   cPPT/CTS: central polypurine tract and central termination sequence of HIV-1
   9232..9250    -  misc_feature   MCS (fragment): pBluescript multiple cloning site
   9656..10375   +  CDS            EGFP: the original enhanced GFP (Yang et al., 1996) mammalian codon-optimized
  10395..84      +  promoter       PGK promoter (across the origin): mouse phosphoglycerate kinase 1 promoter
