[The description below was written by a language model from this plasmid's Addgene catalogue record and pLannotate feature annotations shown in this document.]
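Description:
pHR-Hsp-eGFP-PGK-mCherry is a lentiviral transfer plasmid built on the pHR backbone for mammalian expression, carrying a two-colour reporter: a heat-inducible eGFP and a constitutively expressed mCherry. It is propagated in E. coli as a high-copy plasmid through a ColE1/pUC-type origin with ampicillin selection (AmpR under its own bla promoter). The roughly 10.8 kb sequence also retains backbone remnants typical of older pHR vectors, including an SV40 promoter followed by gpt fragments, SV40 small t intron and poly(A) sequences, and fragments of tetracycline resistance, rop and bom, none of which are described as functional in the record.

The viral portion consists of a truncated HIV-1 5' LTR, the Ψ packaging signal with a partial gag sequence, the Rev response element for Rev-dependent nuclear export of the genomic RNA, and the cPPT/CTS, which aids nuclear import of the reverse-transcribed genome. Downstream, eGFP is placed under what the catalogue lists as the HSPA7 heat shock promoter; this promoter is not itself annotated in the feature table but presumably occupies the unannotated stretch between the cPPT and EGFP. Immediately after comes a mouse PGK promoter driving mCherry, then a WPRE to enhance transcript stability and expression, and a ΔU3 self-inactivating 3' LTR that silences LTR promoter activity after integration.

In transduced cells, mCherry marks those carrying the integrated cassette regardless of condition, while eGFP reports activation of the heat shock promoter. The associated work concerns controlling CAR-T cell activity in tumours by focused ultrasound, so the construct likely serves to characterise heat-triggered gene induction.
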