Addgene plasmid #191862: pHR-Hsp-eGFP-PGK-mCherry
Purpose: Heat inducible eGFP reporter with constitutive mCherry marker
Depositing lab: Yingxiao Wang. Depositing organization: University of California, San Diego (UCSD). Publication: Control of the activity of CAR-T cells within tumours via focused ultrasound. Wu Y, Liu Y, Huang Z, Wang X, Jin Z, Li J, Limsakul P, Zhu L, Allen M, Pan Y, Bussell R, Jacobson A, Liu T, Chien S, Wang Y. Nat Biomed Eng. 2021 Nov;5(11):1336-1347. doi: 10.1038/s41551-021-00779-w. Epub 2021 Aug 12. PubMed 34385696.
Backbone
  Vector backbone: pHR
  Vector type: Mammalian Expression, Lentiviral
Growth in bacteria
  Bacterial resistance: Ampicillin, 100 μg/mL
  Growth temperature: 37°C
  Growth strain: NEB Stable
  Copy number: High Copy
Gene/Insert 1
  Gene/Insert name: eGFP
  Insert size (bp): 720
  Promoter: HSPA7 promoter
  Cloning method: Gibson Cloning
  Sequencing primers: 5′ gggtacagtgcaggggaaagaa
Gene/Insert 2
  Gene/Insert name: mCherry
  Insert size (bp): 709
  Promoter: PGK promoter
  Cloning method: Gibson Cloning
  Sequencing primers: 5′ gggtaggggaggcgcttttc
Terms and licenses: Academic/Nonprofit Terms; Industry Terms: Not Available to Industry
How to cite: pHR-Hsp-eGFP-PGK-mCherry was a gift from Yingxiao Wang (Addgene plasmid # 191862 ; http://n2t.net/addgene:191862 ; RRID:Addgene_191862)
